Addgene plasmid #112489: pcDNA3.1-hRIPK1-Flag-K377R
Purpose: Mammalian expression of the indicated Flag-hRIPK1 mutant. Please note Flag tag is N-terminal.
Depositing lab: Junying Yuan. Depositing organization: Harvard Medical School.
Backbone
  Vector backbone: pcDNA3.1
  Vector type: Mammalian Expression
Growth in bacteria
  Bacterial resistance: Ampicillin, 100 μg/mL
  Growth temperature: 37°C
  Growth strain: DH5alpha
  Copy number: High Copy
Gene/Insert
  Gene/Insert name: RIPK1
  Species: H. sapiens (human)
  Mutation: K377R
  Entrez Gene: RIPK1 (a.k.a. AIEFL, IMD57, RIP, RIP-1, RIP1)
  Tag / fusion protein: Flag (N terminal on insert)
  Cloning method: Restriction Enzyme; 5′ cloning site Unknown (unknown if destroyed); 3′ cloning site Unknown (unknown if destroyed)
Terms and licenses: Academic/Nonprofit Terms; Industry Terms: Not Available to Industry
How to cite: pcDNA3.1-hRIPK1-Flag-K377R was a gift from Junying Yuan (Addgene plasmid # 112489 ; http://n2t.net/addgene:112489 ; RRID:Addgene_112489)
