[The description below was written by a language model from this plasmid's Addgene catalogue record and pLannotate feature annotations shown in this document.]
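Description:
pcDNA3.1-hRIPK1-Flag-K377R is a mammalian expression plasmid built on the pcDNA3.1 backbone that encodes human RIPK1 (receptor-interacting serine/threonine-protein kinase 1, also called RIP or RIP1) carrying a lysine-to-arginine substitution at position 377. The sequenced record is about 7.1 kb. Transcription of the insert is driven by the human cytomegalovirus immediate early enhancer and promoter and terminated by the bovine growth hormone polyadenylation signal. A T7 promoter upstream and an SP6 promoter in reverse orientation downstream flank the insert; these are commonly used for in vitro transcription or as sequencing primer sites. Despite the order of elements in the plasmid name, the Flag epitope is at the N-terminus: the annotation places a short Flag-type match (scored as a fragment of 3xFLAG, consistent with a single Flag unit) just ahead of the RIPK1 coding sequence. The restriction sites used for cloning are not recorded.

For propagation in E. coli the plasmid has a high-copy ColE1/pUC-type origin and a β-lactamase gene conferring ampicillin resistance, along with an f1 origin for single-stranded DNA production. A NeoR/KanR cassette under the SV40 early promoter, followed by an HSV TK poly(A) signal, could allow G418 selection of stably transfected mammalian cells. The short hits annotated as an HIV-1 LTR fragment, a ble fragment and partial SV40, bGH and AmpR promoter elements are probably backbone remnants or incidental matches rather than functional parts. The stated purpose is expression of this Flag-tagged RIPK1 mutant in mammalian cells, where the tag permits detection or immunoprecipitation. The record does not state the functional consequence of K377R, although replacing a lysine with arginine is generally done to remove a potential site of lysine modification while preserving the positive charge.
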