Features (pLannotate 1.2.2; 19 found; start..end, strand, type, name):
      1..380     +  enhancer       CMV enhancer: human cytomegalovirus immediate early enhancer
    381..584     +  promoter       CMV promoter: human cytomegalovirus (CMV) immediate early promoter
    580..613     +  LTR            5' LTR (truncated) (fragment): truncated 5' long terminal repeat (LTR) from HIV-1
    629..647     +  promoter       T7 promoter: promoter for bacteriophage T7 RNA polymerase
    694..714     +  CDS            3xFLAG (fragment): three tandem FLAG® epitope tags
    724..2736    +  CDS            RIPK1: RIPK1_HUMAN - Also known as RIP From Homo sapiens (Human).
   2804..2822    -  promoter       SP6 promoter: promoter for bacteriophage SP6 RNA polymerase
   2848..3072    +  polyA_signal   bGH poly(A) signal: bovine growth hormone polyadenylation signal
   3076..3094    +  promoter       SV40 promoter (fragment): SV40 enhancer and early promoter
   3204..3792    -  rep_origin     ori: high-copy-number ColE1/pMB1/pBR322/pUC origin of replication
   4014..4030    +  polyA_signal   bGH poly(A) signal (fragment): bovine growth hormone polyadenylation signal
   4121..4168    -  polyA_signal   HSV TK poly(A) signal: herpes simplex virus thymidine kinase polyadenylation signal (Cole and Stacy, 1985)
   4227..4379    -  CDS            ble (fragment): BLE_KLEPN - Experimental evidence at protein level: Swiss-Prot protein existence level 1. Binding protein with a strong affinity to the bleomycin family of antibiotics. Binds to CL990; an antimitotic-antibiotic compound. From Klebsiella pneumoniae.
   4400..5194    -  CDS            NeoR/KanR: aminoglycoside phosphotransferase from Tn5; aph(3')-II (or nptII); confers resistance to neomycin, kanamycin, and G418 (Geneticin®)
   5229..5586    -  promoter       SV40 promoter: SV40 enhancer and early promoter
   5588..5605    -  promoter       AmpR promoter (fragment): bla
   5646..6506    -  CDS            AmpR: β-lactamase; bla; confers resistance to ampicillin, carbenicillin, and related antibiotics
   6507..6611    -  promoter       AmpR promoter: bla
   6638..7066    +  rep_origin     f1 ori (sequence partly withheld): f1 bacteriophage origin of replication; arrow indicates direction of (+) strand synthesis
>Addgene plasmid #112489 | pcDNA3.1-hRIPK1-Flag-K377R | addgene full sequence | sequence record 214536 | Addgene NGS Result
GACATTGATTATTGACTAGTTATTAATAGTAATCAATTACGGGGTCATTAGTTCATAGCCCATATATGGA
GTTCCGCGTTACATAACTTACGGTAAATGGCCCGCCTGGCTGACCGCCCAACGACCCCCGCCCATTGACG
TCAATAATGACGTATGTTCCCATAGTAACGCCAATAGGGACTTTCCATTGACGTCAATGGGTGGAGTATT
TACGGTAAACTGCCCACTTGGCAGTACATCAAGTGTATCATATGCCAAGTACGCCCCCTATTGACGTCAA
TGACGGTAAATGGCCCGCCTGGCATTATGCCCAGTACATGACCTTATGGGACTTTCCTACTTGGCAGTAC
ATCTACGTATTAGTCATCGCTATTACCATGGTGATGCGGTTTTGGCAGTACATCAATGGGCGTGGATAGC
GGTTTGACTCACGGGGATTTCCAAGTCTCCACCCCATTGACGTCAATGGGAGTTTGTTTTGGCACCAAAA
TCAACGGGACTTTCCAAAATGTCGTAACAACTCCGCCCCATTGACGCAAATGGGCGGTAGGCGTGTACGG
TGGGAGGTCTATATAAGCAGAGCTCTCTGGCTAACTAGAGAACCCACTGCTTACTGGCTTATCGAAATTA
ATACGACTCACTATAGGGAGACCCAAGCTTGGTACCGGATCCCCCGGGAATCAAAACATGGATTACAAAG
ACGATGACGATAAAGAATTCAGGATGCAACCAGACATGTCCTTGAATGTCATTAAGATGAAATCCAGTGA
CTTCCTGGAGAGTGCAGAACTGGACAGCGGAGGCTTTGGGAAGGTGTCTCTGTGTTTCCACAGAACCCAG
GGACTCATGATCATGAAAACAGTGTACAAGGGGCCCAACTGCATTGAGCACAACGAGGCCCTCTTGGAGG
AGGCGAAGATGATGAACAGACTGAGACACAGCCGGGTGGTGAAGCTCCTGGGCGTCATCATAGAGGAAGG
GAAGTACTCCCTGGTGATGGAGTACATGGAGAAGGGCAACCTGATGCACGTGCTGAAAGCCGAGATGAGT
ACTCCGCTTTCTGTAAAAGGAAGGATAATTTTGGAAATCATTGAAGGAATGTGCTACTTACATGGAAAAG
GCGTGATACACAAGGACCTGAAGCCTGAAAATATCCTTGTTGATAATGACTTCCACATTAAGATCGCAGA
CCTCGGCCTTGCCTCCTTTAAGATGTGGAGCAAACTGAATAATGAAGAGCACAATGAGCTGAGGGAAGTG
GACGGCACCGCTAAGAAGAATGGCGGCACCCTCTACTACATGGCGCCCGAGCACCTGAATGACGTCAACG
CAAAGCCCACAGAGAAGTCGGATGTGTACAGCTTTGCTGTAGTACTCTGGGCGATATTTGCAAATAAGGA
GCCATATGAAAATGCTATCTGTGAGCAGCAGTTGATAATGTGCATAAAATCTGGGAACAGGCCAGATGTG
GATGACATCACTGAGTACTGCCCAAGAGAAATTATCAGTCTCATGAAGCTCTGCTGGGAAGCGAATCCGG
AAGCTCGGCCGACATTTCCTGGCATTGAAGAAAAATTTAGGCCTTTTTATTTAAGTCAATTAGAAGAAAG
TGTAGAAGAGGACGTGAAGAGTTTAAAGAAAGAGTATTCAAACGAAAATGCAGTTGTGAAGAGAATGCAG
TCTCTTCAACTTGATTGTGTGGCAGTACCTTCAAGCCGGTCAAATTCAGCCACAGAACAGCCTGGTTCAC
TGCACAGTTCCCAGGGACTTGGGATGGGTCCTGTGGAGGAGTCCTGGTTTGCTCCTTCCCTGGAGCACCC
ACAAGAAGAGAATGAGCCCAGCCTGCAGAGTAGACTCCAAGACGAAGCCAACTACCATCTTTATGGCAGC
CGCATGGACAGGCAGACGAAACAGCAGCCCAGACAGAATGTGGCTTACAACAGAGAGGAGGAAAGGAGAC
GCAGGGTCTCCCATGACCCTTTTGCACAGCAAAGACCTTACGAGAATTTTCAGAATACAGAGGGAAAAGG
CACTGCTTATTCCAGTGCAGCCAGTCATGGTAATGCAGTGCACCAGCCCTCAGGGCTCACCAGCCAACCT
CAAGTACTGTATCAGAACAATGGATTATATAGCTCACATGGCTTTGGAACAAGACCACTGGATCCAGGAA
CAGCAGGTCCCAGAGTTTGGTACAGGCCAATTCCAAGTCATATGCCTAGTCTGCATAATATCCCAGTGCC
TGAGACCAACTATCTAGGAAATACACCCACCATGCCATTCAGCTCCTTGCCACCAACAGATGAATCTATA
AAATATACCATATACAATAGTACTGGCATTCAGATTGGAGCCTACAATTATATGGAGATTGGTGGGACGA
GTTCATCACTACTAGACAGCACAAATACGAACTTCAAAGAAGAGCCAGCTGCTAAGTACCAAGCTATCTT
TGATAATACCACTAGTCTGACGGATAAACACCTGGACCCAATCAGGGAAAATCTGGGAAAGCACTGGAAA
AACTGTGCCCGTAAACTGGGCTTCACACAGTCTCAGATTGATGAAATTGACCATGACTATGAGCGAGATG
GACTGAAAGAAAAGGTTTACCAGATGCTCCAAAAGTGGGTGATGAGGGAAGGCATAAAGGGAGCCACGGT
GGGGAAGCTGGCCCAGGCGCTCCACCAGTGTTCCAGGATCGACCTTCTGAGCAGCTTGATTTACGTCAGC
CAGAACCTGAATTCTGCAGATATCCATCACACTGGCGGCCGCTCGAGTAGATGACTAGTCTAGAGGGCCC
TATTCTATAGTGTCACCTAAATGCTAGAGCTCGCTGATCAGCCTCGACTGTGCCTTCTAGTTGCCAGCCA
TCTGTTGTTTGCCCCTCCCCCGTGCCTTCCTTGACCCTGGAAGGTGCCACTCCCACTGTCCTTTCCTAAT
AAAATGAGGAAATTGCATCGCATTGTCTGAGTAGGTGTCATTCTATTCTGGGGGGTGGGGTGGGGCAGGA
CAGCAAGGGGGAGGATTGGGAAGACAATAGCAGGCATGCTGGGGATGCGGTGGGCTCTATGGCTTCTGAG
GCGGAAAGAACCAGTGGCGGTAATACGGTTATCCACAGAATCAGGGGATAACGCAGGAAAGAACATGTGA
GCAAAAGGCCAGCAAAAGGCCAGGAACCGTAAAAAGGCCGCGTTGCTGGCGTTTTTCCATAGGCTCCGCC
CCCCTGACGAGCATCACAAAAATCGACGCTCAAGTCAGAGGTGGCGAAACCCGACAGGACTATAAAGATA
CCAGGCGTTTCCCCCTGGAAGCTCCCTCGTGCGCTCTCCTGTTCCGACCCTGCCGCTTACCGGATACCTG
TCCGCCTTTCTCCCTTCGGGAAGCGTGGCGCTTTCTCATAGCTCACGCTGTAGGTATCTCAGTTCGGTGT
AGGTCGTTCGCTCCAAGCTGGGCTGTGTGCACGAACCCCCCGTTCAGCCCGACCGCTGCGCCTTATCCGG
TAACTATCGTCTTGAGTCCAACCCGGTAAGACACGACTTATCGCCACTGGCAGCAGCCACTGGTAACAGG
ATTAGCAGAGCGAGGTATGTAGGCGGTGCTACAGAGTTCTTGAAGTGGTGGCCTAACTACGGCTACACTA
GAAGAACAGTATTTGGTATCTGCGCTCTGCTGAAGCCAGTTACCTTCGGAAAAAGAGTTGGTAGCTCTTG
ATCCGGCAAACAAACCACCGCTGGTAGCGGTGGTTTTTTTGTTTGCAAGCAGCAGATTACGCGCAGAAAA
AAAGGATCTCAAGAAGATCCTTTGATCTTTTCTACGGGGTCTGACGCTCAGTGGAACGAAAACTCACGTT
AAGGGATTTTGGTCATGAGATTATCAAAAAGGATCTTCACCTAGATCCTTTTAAATTAAAAATGAAGTTT
TAAATCAATCTAAAGTATATATGAGTAACCTGAGGCTATGGCAGGGCCTGCCGCCCCGACGTTGGCTGCG
AGCCCTGGGCCTTCACCCGAACTTGGGGGGTGGGGTGGGGAAAAGGAAGAAACGCGGGCGTATTGGCCCC
AATGGGGTCTCGGTGGGGTATCGACAGAGTGCCAGCCCTGGGACCGAACCCCGCGTTTATGAACAAACGA
CCCAACACCGTGCGTTTTATTCTGTCTTTTTATTGCCGTCATAGCGCGGGTTCCTTCCGGTATTGTCTCC
TTCCGTGTTTCAGTTAGCCTCCCCCTAGGGTGGGCGAAGAACTCCAGCATGAGATCCCCGCGCTGGAGGA
TCATCCAGCCGGCGTCCCGGAAAACGATTCCGAAGCCCAACCTTTCATAGAAGGCGGCGGTGGAATCGAA
ATCTCGTGATGGCAGGTTGGGCGTCGCTTGGTCGGTCATTTCGAACCCCAGAGTCCCGCTCAGAAGAACT
CGTCAAGAAGGCGATAGAAGGCGATGCGCTGCGAATCGGGAGCGGCGATACCGTAAAGCACGAGGAAGCG
GTCAGCCCATTCGCCGCCAAGCTCTTCAGCAATATCACGGGTAGCCAACGCTATGTCCTGATAGCGGTCC
GCCACACCCAGCCGGCCACAGTCGATGAATCCAGAAAAGCGGCCATTTTCCACCATGATATTCGGCAAGC
AGGCATCGCCATGGGTCACGACGAGATCCTCGCCGTCGGGCATGCTCGCCTTGAGCCTGGCGAACAGTTC
GGCTGGCGCGAGCCCCTGATGCTCTTCGTCCAGATCATCCTGATCGACAAGACCGGCTTCCATCCGAGTA
CGTGCTCGCTCGATGCGATGTTTCGCTTGGTGGTCGAATGGGCAGGTAGCCGGATCAAGCGTATGCAGCC
GCCGCATTGCATCAGCCATGATGGATACTTTCTCGGCAGGAGCAAGGTGAGATGACAGGAGATCCTGCCC
CGGCACTTCGCCCAATAGCAGCCAGTCCCTTCCCGCTTCAGTGACAACGTCGAGCACAGCTGCGCAAGGA
ACGCCCGTCGTGGCCAGCCACGATAGCCGCGCTGCCTCGTCTTGCAGTTCATTCAGGGCACCGGACAGGT
CGGTCTTGACAAAAAGAACCGGGCGCCCCTGCGCTGACAGCCGGAACACGGCGGCATCAGAGCAGCCGAT
TGTCTGTTGTGCCCAGTCATAGCCGAATAGCCTCTCCACCCAAGCGGCCGGAGAACCTGCGTGCAATCCA
TCTTGTTCAATCATGCGAAACGATCCTCATCCTGTCTCTTGATCGATCTTTGCAAAAGCCTAGGCCTCCA
AAAAAGCCTCCTCACTACTTCTGGAATAGCTCAGAGGCCGAGGCGGCCTCGGCCTCTGCATAAATAAAAA
AAATTAGTCAGCCATGGGGCGGAGAATGGGCGGAACTGGGCGGAGTTAGGGGCGGGATGGGCGGAGTTAG
GGGCGGGACTATGGTTGCTGACTAATTGAGATGCATGCTTTGCATACTTCTGCCTGCTGGGGAGCCTGGG
GACTTTCCACACCTGGTTGCTGACTAATTGAGATGCATGCTTTGCATACTTCTGCCTGCTGGGGAGCCTG
GGGACTTTCCACACCCTAACTGACACACATTCCACAGCTGGTTCTTTCCGCCTCAGGACTCTTCCTTTTT
CAATAAATCAATCTAAAGTATATATGAGTAAACTTGGTCTGACAGTTACCAATGCTTAATCAGTGAGGCA
CCTATCTCAGCGATCTGTCTATTTCGTTCATCCATAGTTGCCTGACTCCCCGTCGTGTAGATAACTACGA
TACGGGAGGGCTTACCATCTGGCCCCAGTGCTGCAATGATACCGCGAGACCCACGCTCACCGGCTCCAGA
TTTATCAGCAATAAACCAGCCAGCCGGAAGGGCCGAGCGCAGAAGTGGTCCTGCAACTTTATCCGCCTCC
ATCCAGTCTATTAATTGTTGCCGGGAAGCTAGAGTAAGTAGTTCGCCAGTTAATAGTTTGCGCAACGTTG
TTGCCATTGCTACAGGCATCGTGGTGTCACGCTCGTCGTTTGGTATGGCTTCATTCAGCTCCGGTTCCCA
ACGATCAAGGCGAGTTACATGATCCCCCATGTTGTGCAAAAAAGCGGTTAGCTCCTTCGGTCCTCCGATC
GTTGTCAGAAGTAAGTTGGCCGCAGTGTTATCACTCATGGTTATGGCAGCACTGCATAATTCTCTTACTG
TCATGCCATCCGTAAGATGCTTTTCTGTGACTGGTGAGTACTCAACCAAGTCATTCTGAGAATAGTGTAT
GCGGCGACCGAGTTGCTCTTGCCCGGCGTCAATACGGGATAATACCGCGCCACATAGCAGAACTTTAAAA
GTGCTCATCATTGGAAAACGTTCTTCGGGGCGAAAACTCTCAAGGATCTTACCGCTGTTGAGATCCAGTT
CGATGTAACCCACTCGTGCACCCAACTGATCTTCAGCATCTTTTACTTTCACCAGCGTTTCTGGGTGAGC
AAAAACAGGAAGGCAAAATGCCGCAAAAAAGGGAATAAGGGCGACACGGAAATGTTGAATACTCATACTC
TTCCTTTTTCAATATTATTGAAGCATTTATCAGGGTTATTGTCTCATGAGCGGATACATATTTGAATGTA
TTTAGAAAAATAAACAAATAGGGGTTCCGCGCACATTTCCCCGAAAAGTGCCACCTG
[124 nt withheld, positions 6638-6761]
C
[91 nt withheld, positions 6763-6853]
A
[49 nt withheld, positions 6855-6903]
CCTTTGACGTTGGAGTCCACGTTCTTT
[37 nt withheld, positions 6931-6967]
ACCCTATCTCGGTCTATTCTTTTGATTTATAAGGGATTTTGCCGATTTCGGCCTATTGGTTAAAAAATGA
GCTGATTTAACAAAAATTTAACGCGAATTTTAACAAAATATTAACGCTTACAATTTACGCGCGCGTT
